>Addgene plasmid #73203 | pBS-IndHom-Tol2-FRT-GalK-cryaa-dsRed | addgene full sequence | sequence record 393502 | Addgene NGS Result
GGTCGGAACAGGAGAGCGCACGAGGGAGCTTCCAGGGGGAAACGCCTGGTATCTTTATAGTCCTGTCGGG
TTTCGCCACCTCTGACTTGAGCGTCGATTTTTGTGATGCTCGTCAGGGGGGCGGAGCCTATGGAAAAACG
CCAGCAACGCGGCCTTTTTACGGTTCCTGGCCTTTTGCTGGCCTTTTGCTCACATGTTCTTTCCTGCGTT
ATCCCCTGATTCTGTGGATAACCGTATTACCGCCTTTGAGTGAGCTGATACCGCTCGCCGCAGCCGAACG
ACCGAGCGCAGCGAGTCAGTGAGCGAGGAAGCGGAAGAGCGCCCAATACGCAAACCGCCTCTCCCCGCGC
GTTGGCCGATTCATTAATGCAGCTGGCACGACAGGTTTCCCGACTGGAAAGCGGGCAGTGAGCGCAACGC
AATTAATGTGAGTTAGCTCACTCATTAGGCACCCCAGGCTTTACACTTTATGCTTCCGGCTCGTATGTTG
TGTGGAATTGTGAGCGGATAACAATTTCACACAGGAAACAGCTATGACCATGATTACGCCAAGCTCGAAA
TTAACCCTCACTAAAGGGAACAAAAGCTGGTACCGGGCCCCCCCTCGAGGTTTCTACACATATATTCGCA
AGATGTGGCGTGTTACGGTGAAAACCTGGCCTATTTCCCTAAAGGGTTTATTGAGAATATGTTTTTCGTC
TCAGCCAATCCCTGGGTGAGTTTCACCAGTTTTGATTTAAACGTGGCCAATATGGACAACTTCTTCGCCC
CCGTTTTCACCATGGGCAAATATTATACGCAAGGCGACAAGGTGCTGATGCCGCTGGCGATTCAGGTTCA
TCATGCCGTTTGTGATGGCTTCCATGTCGGCAGAATGCTTAATGAATTACAACAGTACTGCGATGAGTGG
CAGGGCGGGGCGTAATTTTCTCGAGACTCACTATAGGGCGAATTGGGTACCGGGCCCCCCCTCGATTAAG
ATACATTGATGAGTTTGGACAAACCACAACTAGAATGCAGTGAAAAAAATGCTTTATTTGTGAAATTTGT
GATGCTATTGCTTTATTTGTAACCATTATAAGCTGCAATAAACAAGTTAACAACAACAATTGCATTCATT
TTATGTTTCAGGTTCAGGGGGAGGTGTGGGAGGTTTTTTAAAGCAAGTAAAACCTCTACAAATATGGTAT
GGCTGATTATGATCTAGAGTCGCGGCCGGCCGCTACAGGAACAGGTGGTGGCGGCCCTCGGCGCGCTCGT
ACTGCTCCACGATGGTGTAGTCCTCGTTGTGGGAGGTGATGTCCAGCTTGGAGTCCACGTAGTAGTAGCC
GGGCAGCTGCACGGGCTTCTTGGCCATGTAGATGGACTTGAACTCCACCAGGTAGTGGCCGCCGTCCTTC
AGCTTCAGGGCCTTGTGGATCTCGCCCTTCAGCACGCCGTCGCGGGGGTACAGGCGCTCGGTGGAGGCCT
CCCAGCCCATAGTCTTCTTCTGCATTACGGGGCCGTCGGAGGGGAAGTTCACGCCGATGAACTTCACCTT
GTAGATGAAGGAGCCGTCCTGCAGGGAGGAGTCCTGGGTCACGGTCACCACGCCGCCGTCCTCGAAGTTC
ATCACGCGCTCCCACTTGAAGCCCTCGGGGAAGGACAGCTTCTTGTAGTCGGGGATTTCGGCGGGGTGCT
TCACGTACACCTTGGAGCCGTACTGGAACTGGGGGGACAGGATGTCCCAGGCGAAGGGCAGGGGGCCGCC
CTTGGTCACCTTCAGCTTGGCGGTCTGGGTGCCCTCGTAGGGGCGGCCCTCGCCCTCGCCCTCGATCTCG
AATTCGTGGCCGTTCACGGAGCCCTCCATGCGCACCTTGAAGCGCATGAACTCCTTGATGACGTCCTCGG
AGGGGGCCATGGTGGCGACCGGTGGATCCACAGTACAAAGATCCCCAAATGATGTGTGCCGGCCTTAGTG
GAGGCAGACCCCTGGTTATATACCTGTGCTGCAGAAAGAGGGGCTTACAAATGGATCTCTCTGGAATGGC
ATTATCTCATGGTGGGAACAGTGTTGTCAGCAGAATCAGCGGGGTGGACTCTGACCTGAGAATGACAGTC
TAGCACTGAATGGCTCAGACAATACTCTTGTGGCCAACTATCACCGGAAAATAAGTGCCTGCCAAAGCAA
ACCAGACCAGATGAAGCTACATGGCTGTAGAACGTCAGTATTTAATGTGTTGTGGCCACTTGGTTCACCA
GATTTAAGAGCTAATTTTTTTAAATATCACAGATAATCAATCGCTTTTTTTTTTCTTGACTGAAAAGCTT
AGACTGGAAAATTCTTTGAAAAAGTTTGCACTACAGAAAATAAATACATAACATCCTGCACTGAATGCAC
ACTATTAATAGAAAAGAGAGCATTATTGTAGGAAATGTATTGTATATGTACATTCTGTGCATTTCACAAT
TTTATGTTGAAAAGCATATAAATCTGGATTTATTGGATCAAACTATTATAAACATATAATACTGTAAGAT
AGTCATTACAGTTTGAATAACTACATATGCATAGGCTGAAACTATTTACCAATGCAAGTTTCTCTGAAGA
TCGTTTATTGCCATATTAGAATTCGAAGCTCCCGGGGCGAAGATACGGCCACGGGTGCTCTTGATCCTGT
GGCTGATTTTGGACTGTGCTGCTCGCAGCTGCTGATGAATCACATACTTCCTCCATTTTCTTCCACTGAT
TGACTGATATAATTTCCCTAATTTCCAGGTCAAGGTGCTGTGCATTGTGGTAATAGATGTGACATGACGT
CACTTCCAAAGGACCAATGAACATGTCTGACCAATTTCATATAATGTGAAAACGATTTTCATAGGCAGAA
TAAATAACATTTAAATTAAACTGGGCATCAGCGCAATTCAATTGGTTTGGTAATAGCAAGGGAAAATAGA
ATGAAGTGATCTCCAAAAAATAAGTACTTTTTGACTGTAAATAAAATTGTAAGGAGTAAAAAGTACTTTT
TTTTCTAAAAAAATGTAATTAAGTAAAAGTAAAAGTATTGATTTTTAATTGTACTCAAGTAAAGTAAAAA
TCCCCAAAAATAATACTTAAGTACAGTAATCAAGTAAAATTACTCAAGTACTTTACACCTCTGGTTCTTG
ACCCCCTACCTTCAGCAAGCCCAGCAGATCGGATCTCAGTTCGGTACGAAGTTCCTATACTTTCTAGAGA
ATAGGAACTTCCCTGTTGACAATTAATCATCGGCATAGTATATCGGCATAGTATAATACGACAAGGTGAG
GGACTAAACCCAGGAGGCAGATCATGAGTCTGAAAGAAAAAACACAATCTCTGTTTGCCAACGCATTTGG
CTACCCTGCCACTCACACCATTCAGGCGCCTGGCCGCGTGAATTTGATTGGTGAACACACCGACTACAAC
GACGGTTTCGTTCTGCCCTGCGCGATTGATTATCAAACCGTGATCAGTTGTGCACCACGCGATGACCGTA
AAGTTCGCGTGATGGCAGCCGATTATGAAAATCAGCTCGACGAGTTTTCCCTCGATGCGCCCATTGTCGC
ACATGAAAACTATCAATGGGCTAACTACGTTCGTGGCGTGGTGAAACATCTGCAACTGCGTAACAACAGC
TTCGGCGGCGTGGACATGGTGATCAGCGGCAATGTGCCGCAGGGTGCCGGGTTAAGTTCTTCCGCTTCAC
TGGAAGTCGCGGTCGGAACCGTATTGCAGCAGCTTTATCATCTCCCGCTGGACGGCGCACAAATCGCGCT
TAACGGTCAGGAAGCAGAAAACCAGTTTGTAGGCTGTAACTGCGGGATCATGGATCAGCTAATTTCCGCG
CTCGGCAAGAAAGATCATGCCTTGCTGATCGATTGCCGCTCACTGGGGACCAAAGCAGTTTCCATGCCCA
AAGGTGTGGCTGTCGTCATCATCAACAGTAACTTCAAACGTACCCTGGTTGGCAGCGAATACAACACCCG
TCGTGAACAGTGCGAAACCGGTGCGCGTTTCTTCCAGCAGCCAGCCCTGCGTGATGTCACCATTGAAGAG
TTCAACGCTGTTGCGCATGAACTGGACCCGATCGTGGCAAAACGCGTGCGTCATATACTGACTGAAAACG
CCCGCACCGTTGAAGCTGCCAGCGCGCTGGAGCAAGGCGACCTGAAACGTATGGGCGAGTTGATGGCGGA
GTCTCATGCCTCTATGCGCGATGATTTCGAAATCACCGTGCCGCAAATTGACACTCTGGTAGAAGTCGTC
AAAGCTGTGATTGGCGACAAAGGTGGCGTACGCATGACCGGCGGCGGATTTGGCGGCTGTATCGTCGCGC
TGATCCCGGAAGAGCTGGTGCCTGCCGTACAGCAAGCTGTCGCTGAACAATATGAAGCAAAAACAGGTAT
TAAAGAGACTTTTTACGTTTGTAAACCATCACAAGGAGCAGGACAGTGCTGAGGATCCACTAGTTCTAGA
GCGGCCGCGAAGTTCCTATACTTTCTAGAGAATAGGAACTTCTAACTAACCAAGATCCGCTGGCTAAGAA
CTCATCAGCCTCCCCGGTCCATCTACCCACGTACCAATGCACCAATTGGCCACAATGACGGCTACTACAT
GGTGCCATTCCTTCCTCTTTATAGGAATGGAGACTACCTCCTGTCCAACAATGCTCTTGGATACGAGTAC
GCCTACCTGTTGGACCCAGGTCATTGCACAACACCAGAAATGCCCTCTGATCTGCAAAAGACGTGAATAT
CTGTTCAGACACCCATATCCACTCTGTTCCACACAGGTCAGAGGTTTGTCCAGGAGTTCTTGACAGAGGT
GTAAAAAGTACTCAAAAATTTTACTCAAGTGAAAGTACAAGTACTTAGGGAAAATTTTACTCAATTAAAA
GTAAAAGTATCTGGCTAGAATCTTACTTGAGTAAAAGTAAAAAAGTACTCCATTAAAATTGTACTTGAGT
ATTAAGGAAGTAAAAGTAAAAGCAAGAAAGAAAACTAGAGATTCTTGTTTAAGCTTTTAATCTCAAAAAA
CATTAAATGAAATGCATACAAGGTTTTATCCTGCTTTAGAACTGTTTGTATTTAATTATCAAACTATAAG
ACAGACAATCTAACGCCAGTACACGCTACTCAAAGTTGTAAAACCTCAGATTTAACTTCAGTAGAAGCTG
ATTCTCAAAATTGTTAGTGTCAAGCCTAGCTCTTTTGGGGCTGAAAAGCAATCCCGCAGTGCTGAAAAGC
CTCTCACAGGCAGCCGATGCGGGAAGAGGTGTATTAGTCTTGATAGAGAGGCTGCAAATAGCAGGAAACG
TGAGCAGAGACTCCCTGGTGTCTGAAACAAGGCCAGATGCGGCCGCCACCGCGGGGTTGCTACGCCTGAA
TAAGTGATAATAAGCGGATGAATGGCAGAAATTCGATGATAAGCTGTCAAACATGAGAATTGGTCGACGG
CCCGGGCGGCCGCAAGGGGTTCGCGTTGGCCGATTCATTAATGCAGCTGGCACGACAGGTTTCCCGACTG
GAAAGCGGGCAGTGAGCGCAACGCAATTAATGTGAGTTAGCTCACTCATTAGGCACCCCAGGCTTTACAC
TTTATGCTTCCGGCTCGTATGTTGTGTGGAATTGTGAGCGGATAACAATTTCACACAGGAAACAGCTATG
ACCATGATTACGCCAAGCTATTTAGAGCTCCAATTCGCCCTATAGTGAGTCGTATTACAATTCACTGGCC
GTCGTTTTACAACGTCGTGACTGGGAAAACCCTGGCGTTACCCAACTTAATCGCCTTGCAGCACATCCCC
CTTTCGCCAGCTGGCGTAATAGCGAAGAGGCCCGCACCGATCGCCCTTCCCAACAGTTGCGCAGCCTGAA
TGGCGAATGGAAATTGTAAGCGTTAATATTTTGTTAAAATTCGCGTTAAATTTTTGTTAAATCAGCTCAT
TTTTTAACCAATAGGCCGAAATCGGCAAAATCCCTTATAAATCAAAAGAATAGACCGAGATAGGGT
[37 nt withheld, positions 6017-6053]
AAAGAACGTGGACTCCAACGTCAAAGG
[49 nt withheld, positions 6081-6129]
T
[91 nt withheld, positions 6131-6221]
G
[124 nt withheld, positions 6223-6346]
CAGGTGGCACTTTTCGGGGAAATGTGCGCGGAACCCCTATTTGTTTATTTTTCTAAATACATTCAAATAT
GTATCCGCTCATGAGACAATAACCCTGATAAATGCTTCAATAATATTGAAAAAGGAAGAGTATGAGTATT
CAACATTTCCGTGTCGCCCTTATTCCCTTTTTTGCGGCATTTTGCCTTCCTGTTTTTGCTCACCCAGAAA
CGCTGGTGAAAGTAAAAGATGCTGAAGATCAGTTGGGTGCACGAGTGGGTTACATCGAACTGGATCTCAA
CAGCGGTAAGATCCTTGAGAGTTTTCGCCCCGAAGAACGTTTTCCAATGATGAGCACTTTTAAAGTTCTG
CTATGTGGCGCGGTATTATCCCGTATTGACGCCGGGCAAGAGCAACTCGGTCGCCGCATACACTATTCTC
AGAATGACTTGGTTGAGTACTCACCAGTCACAGAAAAGCATCTTACGGATGGCATGACAGTAAGAGAATT
ATGCAGTGCTGCCATAACCATGAGTGATAACACTGCGGCCAACTTACTTCTGACAACGATCGGAGGACCG
AAGGAGCTAACCGCTTTTTTGCACAACATGGGGGATCATGTAACTCGCCTTGATCGTTGGGAACCGGAGC
TGAATGAAGCCATACCAAACGACGAGCGTGACACCACGATGCCTGTAGCAATGGCAACAACGTTGCGCAA
ACTATTAACTGGCGAACTACTTACTCTAGCTTCCCGGCAACAATTAATAGACTGGATGGAGGCGGATAAA
GTTGCAGGACCACTTCTGCGCTCGGCCCTTCCGGCTGGCTGGTTTATTGCTGATAAATCTGGAGCCGGTG
AGCGTGGGTCTCGCGGTATCATTGCAGCACTGGGGCCAGATGGTAAGCCCTCCCGTATCGTAGTTATCTA
CACGACGGGGAGTCAGGCAACTATGGATGAACGAAATAGACAGATCGCTGAGATAGGTGCCTCACTGATT
AAGCATTGGTAACTGTCAGACCAAGTTTACTCATATATACTTTAGATTGATTTAAAACTTCATTTTTAAT
TTAAAAGGATCTAGGTGAAGATCCTTTTTGATAATCTCATGACCAAAATCCCTTAACGTGAGTTTTCGTT
CCACTGAGCGTCAGACCCCGTAGAAAAGATCAAAGGATCTTCTTGAGATCCTTTTTTTCTGCGCGTAATC
TGCTGCTTGCAAACAAAAAAACCACCGCTACCAGCGGTGGTTTGTTTGCCGGATCAAGAGCTACCAACTC
TTTTTCCGAAGGTAACTGGCTTCAGCAGAGCGCAGATACCAAATACTGTTCTTCTAGTGTAGCCGTAGTT
AGGCCACCACTTCAAGAACTCTGTAGCACCGCCTACATACCTCGCTCTGCTAATCCTGTTACCAGTGGCT
GCTGCCAGTGGCGATAAGTCGTGTCTTACCGGGTTGGACTCAAGACGATAGTTACCGGATAAGGCGCAGC
GGTCGGGCTGAACGGGGGGTTCGTGCACACAGCCCAGCTTGGAGCGAACGACCTACACCGAACTGAGATA
CCTACAGCGTGAGCTATGAGAAAGCGCCACGCTTCCCGAAGGGAGAAAGGCGGACAGGTATCCGGTAAGC
GGCAG
Features (pLannotate 1.2.2; 28 found; start..end, strand, type, name):
    319..411     +  CDS            lacI (fragment): lac repressor; lacI; The lac repressor binds to the lac operator to inhibit transcription in E. coli. This inhibition can be relieved by adding lactose or isopropyl-β-D-thiogalactopyranoside (IPTG).
    424..445     +  protein_bind   CAP binding site: CAP binding activates transcription in the presence of cAMP. E. coli catabolite activator protein
    460..490     +  promoter       lac promoter: promoter for the E. coli lac operon
    498..514     +  protein_bind   lac operator: The lac repressor binds to the lac operator to inhibit transcription in E. coli. This inhibition can be relieved by adding lactose or isopropyl-β-D-thiogalactopyranoside (IPTG). lac repressor encoded by lacI
    559..577     +  promoter       T3 promoter: promoter for bacteriophage T3 RNA polymerase
    589..611     -  misc_feature   MCS (fragment): pBluescript multiple cloning site
    610..925     +  CDS            CmR (fragment): chloramphenicol acetyltransferase; cat; confers resistance to chloramphenicol
    956..975     -  misc_feature   MCS (fragment): pBluescript multiple cloning site
    977..1098    -  polyA_signal   SV40 poly(A) signal: SV40 polyadenylation signal
   1121..1204    -  CDS            large T antigen (fragment): large T antigen from SV40 (simian virus 40)
   1223..1900    -  CDS            DsRed-Express: rapidly maturing tetrameric variant of DsRed fluorescent protein (Bevis and Glick, 2002) mammalian codon-optimized
   3198..3231    -  protein_bind   FRT (minimal): supports FLP-mediated excision but not integration (Turan and Bode, 2011) FLP recombinase from the Saccharomyces cerevisiae 2μ plasmid
   3235..3282    +  promoter       EM7 promoter: synthetic bacterial promoter&nbsp
   3314..4459    +  CDS            galK: GAL1_ECOLI - Also known as galA. Experimental evidence at protein level: Swiss-Prot protein existence level 1. Catalyzes the transfer of the gamma-phosphate of ATP to D- galactose to form alpha-D-galactose-1-phosphate (Gal-1-P). To a lesser extent, is also able to phosphorylate 2-deoxy-D-galactose and D- galactosamine. Is not able to use D-galacturonic acid, D-talose, L- altrose, and L-glucose as substrates. From Escherichia coli (strain K12).
   4463..4488    -  misc_feature   MCS (fragment): pBluescript multiple cloning site
   4489..4522    -  protein_bind   FRT (minimal): supports FLP-mediated excision but not integration (Turan and Bode, 2011) FLP recombinase from the Saccharomyces cerevisiae 2μ plasmid
   4538..4825    +  CDS            tyr (fragment): TYRO_ORYLA - Also known as tyro. Experimental evidence at transcript level: Swiss-Prot protein existence level 2. This is a copper-containing oxidase that functions in the formation of pigments such as melanins and other polyphenolic compounds. From Oryzias latipes (Japanese rice fish) (Japanese killifish).
   5423..5440    -  promoter       tet promoter (fragment): E. coli promoter for tetracycline efflux protein gene
   5482..5545    +  CDS            lacI (fragment): lac repressor; lacI; The lac repressor binds to the lac operator to inhibit transcription in E. coli. This inhibition can be relieved by adding lactose or isopropyl-β-D-thiogalactopyranoside (IPTG).
   5558..5579    +  protein_bind   CAP binding site: CAP binding activates transcription in the presence of cAMP. E. coli catabolite activator protein
   5594..5624    +  promoter       lac promoter: promoter for the E. coli lac operon
   5632..5648    +  protein_bind   lac operator: The lac repressor binds to the lac operator to inhibit transcription in E. coli. This inhibition can be relieved by adding lactose or isopropyl-β-D-thiogalactopyranoside (IPTG). lac repressor encoded by lacI
   5709..5727    -  promoter       T7 promoter: promoter for bacteriophage T7 RNA polymerase
   5730..5887    +  CDS            lacZα (fragment): LacZα fragment of β-galactosidase; lacZ fragment
   5918..6346    -  rep_origin     f1 ori (sequence partly withheld): f1 bacteriophage origin of replication; arrow indicates direction of (+) strand synthesis
   6373..6477    +  promoter       AmpR promoter: bla
   6478..7338    +  CDS            AmpR: β-lactamase; bla; confers resistance to ampicillin, carbenicillin, and related antibiotics
   7509..136     +  rep_origin     ori (across the origin): high-copy-number ColE1/pMB1/pBR322/pUC origin of replication
