>Addgene plasmid #73203 | pBS-IndHom-Tol2-FRT-GalK-cryaa-dsRed | analyzer sequence | sequence record 160349
CCTG
[124 nt withheld, positions 5-128]
C
[91 nt withheld, positions 130-220]
A
[49 nt withheld, positions 222-270]
CCTTTGACGTTGGAGTCCACGTTCTTT
[37 nt withheld, positions 298-334]
ACCCTATCTCGGTCTATTCTTTTGATTTATAAGGGATTTTGCCGATTTCGGCCTATTGGTTAAAAAATGA
GCTGATTTAACAAAAATTTAACGCGAATTTTAACAAAATATTAACGCTTACAATTTCCATTCGCCATTCA
GGCTGCGCAACTGTTGGGAAGGGCGATCGGTGCGGGCCTCTTCGCTATTACGCCAGCTGGCGAAAGGGGG
ATGTGCTGCAAGGCGATTAAGTTGGGTAACGCCAGGGTTTTCCCAGTCACGACGTTGTAAAACGACGGCC
AGTGAGCGCGCGTAATACGACTCACTATAGGGCGAATTGGAGCTCTAAATAGCTTGGCGTAATCATGGTC
ATAGCTGTTTCCTGTGTGAAATTGTTATCCGCTCACAATTCCACACAACATACGAGCCGGAAGCATAAAG
TGTAAAGCCTGGGGTGCCTAATGAGTGAGCTAACTCACATTAATTGCGTTGCGCTCACTGCCCGCTTTCC
AGTCGGGAAACCTGTCGTGCCAGCTGCATTAATGAATCGGCCAACGCGAACCCCTTGCGGCCGCCCGGGC
CGTCGACCAATTCTCATGTTTGACAGCTTATCATCGAATTTCTGCCATTCATCCGCTTATTATCACTTAT
TCAGGCGTAGCAACCCCGCGGTGGCGGCCGCATCTGGCCTGTGTTTCAGACACCAGGGAGTCTCTGCTCA
CGTTTCCTGCTATTTGCAGCCTCTCTATCAAGACTAATACACCTCTTCCCGCATCGGCTGCCTGTGAGAG
GCTTTTCAGCACTGCAGGATTGCTTTTCAGCCCCAAAAGAGCTAGGCTTGACACTAACAATTTTGAGAAT
CAGCTTCTACTGAAGTTAAATCTGAGGTTTTACAACTTTGAGTAGCGTGTACTGGCATTAGATTGTCTGT
CTTATAGTTTGATAATTAAATACAAACAGTTCTAAAGCAGGATAAAACCTTGTATGCATTTCATTTAATG
TTTTTTGAGATTAAAAGCTTAAACAAGAATCTCTAGTTTTCTTTCTTGCTTTTACTTTTACTTCCTTAAT
ACTCAAGTACAATTTTAATGGAGTACTTTTTTACTTTTACTCAAGTAAGATTCTAGCCAGATACTTTTAC
TTTTAATTGAGTAAAATTTTCCCTAAGTACTTGTACTTTCACTTGAGTAAAATTTTTGAGTACTTTTTAC
ACCTCTGTCAAGAACTCCTGGACAAACCTCTGACCTGTGTGGAACAGAGTGGATATGGGTGTCTGAACAG
ATATTCACGTCTTTTGCAGATCAGAGGGCATTTCTGGTGTTGTGCAATGACCTGGGTCCAACAGGTAGGC
GTACTCGTATCCAAGAGCCTTGTTGGACAGGAGGTAGTCTCCATTCCTATAAAGAGGAAGGAATGGCACC
ATGTAGTAGCCGTCATTGTGGCCAATTGGTGCATTGGTACGTGGGTAGATGGACCGGGGAGGCTGATGAG
TTCTTAGCCAGCGGATCTTGGTTAGTTAGAAGTTCCTATTCTCTAGAAAGTATAGGAACTTCGCGGCCGC
TCTAGAACTAGTGGATCCTCAGCACTGTCCTGCTCCTTGTGATGGTTTACAAACGTAAAAAGTCTCTTTA
ATACCTGTTTTTGCTTCATATTGTTCAGCGACAGCTTGCTGTACGGCAGGCACCAGCTCTTCCGGGATCA
GCGCGACGATACAGCCGCCAAATCCGCCGCCGGTCATGCGTACGCCACCTTTGTCGCCAATCACAGCTTT
GACGATTTCTACCAGAGTGTCAATTTGCGGCACGGTGATTTCGAAATCATCGCGCATAGAGGCATGAGAC
TCCGCCATCAACTCGCCCATACGTTTCAGGTCGCCTTGCTCCAGCGCGCTGGCAGCTTCAACGGTGCGGG
CGTTTTCAGTCAGTATATGACGCACGCGTTTTGCCACGATCGGGTCCAGTTCATGCGCAACAGCGTTGAA
CTCTTCAATGGTGACATCACGCAGGGCTGGCTGCTGGAAGAAACGCGCACCGGTTTCGCACTGTTCACGA
CGGGTGTTGTATTCGCTGCCAACCAGGGTACGTTTGAAGTTACTGTTGATGATGACGACAGCCACACCTT
TGGGCATGGAAACTGCTTTGGTCCCCAGTGAGCGGCAATCGATCAGCAAGGCATGATCTTTCTTGCCGAG
CGCGGAAATTAGCTGATCCATGATCCCGCAGTTACAGCCTACAAACTGGTTTTCTGCTTCCTGACCGTTA
AGCGCGATTTGTGCGCCGTCCAGCGGGAGATGATAAAGCTGCTGCAATACGGTTCCGACCGCGACTTCCA
GTGAAGCGGAAGAACTTAACCCGGCACCCTGCGGCACATTGCCGCTGATCACCATGTCCACGCCGCCGAA
GCTGTTGTTACGCAGTTGCAGATGTTTCACCACGCCACGAACGTAGTTAGCCCATTGATAGTTTTCATGT
GCGACAATGGGCGCATCGAGGGAAAACTCGTCGAGCTGATTTTCATAATCGGCTGCCATCACGCGAACTT
TACGGTCATCGCGTGGTGCACAACTGATCACGGTTTGATAATCAATCGCGCAGGGCAGAACGAAACCGTC
GTTGTAGTCGGTGTGTTCACCAATCAAATTCACGCGGCCAGGCGCCTGAATGGTGTGAGTGGCAGGGTAG
CCAAATGCGTTGGCAAACAGAGATTGTGTTTTTTCTTTCAGACTCATGATCTGCCTCCTGGGTTTAGTTC
CTCACCTTGTCGTATTATACTATGCCGATATACTATGCCGATGATTAATTGTCAACAGGGAAGTTCCTAT
TCTCTAGAAAGTATAGGAACTTCGTACCGAACTGAGATCCGATCTGCTGGGCTTGCTGAAGGTAGGGGGT
CAAGAACCAGAGGTGTAAAGTACTTGAGTAATTTTACTTGATTACTGTACTTAAGTATTATTTTTGGGGA
TTTTTACTTTACTTGAGTACAATTAAAAATCAATACTTTTACTTTTACTTAATTACATTTTTTTAGAAAA
AAAAGTACTTTTTACTCCTTACAATTTTATTTACAGTCAAAAAGTACTTATTTTTTGGAGATCACTTCAT
TCTATTTTCCCTTGCTATTACCAAACCAATTGAATTGCGCTGATGCCCAGTTTAATTTAAATGTTATTTA
TTCTGCCTATGAAAATCGTTTTCACATTATATGAAATTGGTCAGACATGTTCATTGGTCCTTTGGAAGTG
ACGTCATGTCACATCTATTACCACAATGCACAGCACCTTGACCTGGAAATTAGGGAAATTATAACAGTCA
ATCAGTGGAAGAAAATGGAGGAAGTATGTGATTCATCAGCAGCTGCGAGCAGCACAGTCCAAAATCAGCC
ACAGGATCAAGAGCACCCGTGGCCGTATCTTCGCCCCGGGAGCTTCGAATTCTAATATGGCAATAAACGA
TCTTCAGAGAAACTTGCATTGGTAAATAGTTTCAGCCTATGCATATGTAGTTATTCAAACTGTAATGACT
ATCTTACAGTATTATATGTTTATAATAGTTTGATCCAATAAATCCAGATTTATATGCTTTTCAACATAAA
ATTGTGAAATGCACAGAATGTACATATACAATACATTTCCTACAATAATGCTCTCTTTTCTATTAATAGT
GTGCATTCAGTGCAGGATGTTATGTATTTATTTTCTGTAGTGCAAACTTTTTCAAAGAATTTTCCAGTCT
AAGCTTTTCAGTCAAGAAAAAAAAAAGCGATTGATTATCTGTGATATTTAAAAAAATTAGCTCTTAAATC
TGGTGAACCAAGTGGCCACAACACATTAAATACTGACGTTCTACAGCCATGTAGCTTCATCTGGTCTGGT
TTGCTTTGGCAGGCACTTATTTTCCGGTGATAGTTGGCCACAAGAGTATTGTCTGAGCCATTCAGTGCTA
GACTGTCATTCTCAGGTCAGAGTCCACCCCGCTGATTCTGCTGACAACACTGTTCCCACCATGAGATAAT
GCCATTCCAGAGAGATCCATTTGTAAGCCCCTCTTTCTGCAGCACAGGTATATAACCAGGGGTCTGCCTC
CACTAAGGCCGGCACACATCATTTGGGGATCTTTGTACTGTGGATCCACCGGTCGCCACCATGGCCTCCT
CCGAGGACGTCATCAAGGAGTTCATGCGCTTCAAGGTGCGCATGGAGGGCTCCGTGAACGGCCACGAGTT
CGAGATCGAGGGCGAGGGCGAGGGCCGCCCCTACGAGGGCACCCAGACCGCCAAGCTGAAGGTGACCAAG
GGCGGCCCCCTGCCCTTCGCCTGGGACATCCTGTCCCCCCAGTTCCAGTACGGCTCCAAGGTGTACGTGA
AGCACCCCGCCGACATCCCCGACTACAAGAAGCTGTCCTTCCCCGAGGGCTTCAAGTGGGAGCGCGTGAT
GAACTTCGAGGACGGCGGCGTGGTGACCGTGACCCAGGACTCCTCCCTGCAGGACGGCTCCTTCATCTAC
AAGGTGAAGTTCATCGGCGTGAACTTCCCCTCCGACGGCCCCGTAATGCAGAAGAAGACTATGGGCTGGG
AGGCCTCCACCGAGCGCCTGTACCCCCGCGACGGCGTGCTGAAGGGCGAGATCCACAAGGCCCTGAAGCT
GAAGGACGGCGGCCACTACCTGGTGGAGTTCAAGTCCATCTACATGGCCAAGAAGCCCGTGCAGCTGCCC
GGCTACTACTACGTGGACTCCAAGCTGGACATCACCTCCCACAACGAGGACTACACCATCGTGGAGCAGT
ACGAGCGCGCCGAGGGCCGCCACCACCTGTTCCTGTAGCGGCCGGCCGCGACTCTAGATCATAATCAGCC
ATACCATATTTGTAGAGGTTTTACTTGCTTTAAAAAACCTCCCACACCTCCCCCTGAACCTGAAACATAA
AATGAATGCAATTGTTGTTGTTAACTTGTTTATTGCAGCTTATAATGGTTACAAATAAAGCAATAGCATC
ACAAATTTCACAAATAAAGCATTTTTTTCACTGCATTCTAGTTGTGGTTTGTCCAAACTCATCAATGTAT
CTTAATCGAGGGGGGGCCCGGTACCCAATTCGCCCTATAGTGAGTCTCGAGAAAATTACGCCCCGCCCTG
CCACTCATCGCAGTACTGTTGTAATTCATTAAGCATTCTGCCGACATGGAAGCCATCACAAACGGCATGA
TGAACCTGAATCGCCAGCGGCATCAGCACCTTGTCGCCTTGCGTATAATATTTGCCCATGGTGAAAACGG
GGGCGAAGAAGTTGTCCATATTGGCCACGTTTAAATCAAAACTGGTGAAACTCACCCAGGGATTGGCTGA
GACGAAAAACATATTCTCAATAAACCCTTTAGGGAAATAGGCCAGGTTTTCACCGTAACACGCCACATCT
TGCGAATATATGTGTAGAAACCTCGAGGGGGGGCCCGGTACCAGCTTTTGTTCCCTTTAGTGAGGGTTAA
TTTCGAGCTTGGCGTAATCATGGTCATAGCTGTTTCCTGTGTGAAATTGTTATCCGCTCACAATTCCACA
CAACATACGAGCCGGAAGCATAAAGTGTAAAGCCTGGGGTGCCTAATGAGTGAGCTAACTCACATTAATT
GCGTTGCGCTCACTGCCCGCTTTCCAGTCGGGAAACCTGTCGTGCCAGCTGCATTAATGAATCGGCCAAC
GCGCGGGGAGAGGCGGTTTGCGTATTGGGCGCTCTTCCGCTTCCTCGCTCACTGACTCGCTGCGCTCGGT
CGTTCGGCTGCGGCGAGCGGTATCAGCTCACTCAAAGGCGGTAATACGGTTATCCACAGAATCAGGGGAT
AACGCAGGAAAGAACATGTGAGCAAAAGGCCAGCAAAAGGCCAGGAACCGTAAAAAGGCCGCGTTGCTGG
CGTTTTTCCATAGGCTCCGCCCCCCTGACGAGCATCACAAAAATCGACGCTCAAGTCAGAGGTGGCGAAA
CCCGACAGGACTATAAAGATACCAGGCGTTTCCCCCTGGAAGCTCCCTCGTGCGCTCTCCTGTTCCGACC
CTGCCGCTTACCGGATACCTGTCCGCCTTTCTCCCTTCGGGAAGCGTGGCGCTTTCTCATAGCTCACGCT
GTAGGTATCTCAGTTCGGTGTAGGTCGTTCGCTCCAAGCTGGGCTGTGTGCACGAACCCCCCGTTCAGCC
CGACCGCTGCGCCTTATCCGGTAACTATCGTCTTGAGTCCAACCCGGTAAGACACGACTTATCGCCACTG
GCAGCAGCCACTGGTAACAGGATTAGCAGAGCGAGGTATGTAGGCGGTGCTACAGAGTTCTTGAAGTGGT
GGCCTAACTACGGCTACACTAGAAGGACAGTATTTGGTATCTGCGCTCTGCTGAAGCCAGTTACCTTCGG
AAAAAGAGTTGGTAGCTCTTGATCCGGCAAACAAACCACCGCTGGTAGCGGTGGTTTTTTTGTTTGCAAG
CAGCAGATTACGCGCAGAAAAAAAGGATCTCAAGAAGATCCTTTGATCTTTTCTACGGGGTCTGACGCTC
AGTGGAACGAAAACTCACGTTAAGGGATTTTGGTCATGAGATTATCAAAAAGGATCTTCACCTAGATCCT
TTTAAATTAAAAATGAAGTTTTAAATCAATCTAAAGTATATATGAGTAAACTTGGTCTGACAGTTACCAA
TGCTTAATCAGTGAGGCACCTATCTCAGCGATCTGTCTATTTCGTTCATCCATAGTTGCCTGACTCCCCG
TCGTGTAGATAACTACGATACGGGAGGGCTTACCATCTGGCCCCAGTGCTGCAATGATACCGCGAGACCC
ACGCTCACCGGCTCCAGATTTATCAGCAATAAACCAGCCAGCCGGAAGGGCCGAGCGCAGAAGTGGTCCT
GCAACTTTATCCGCCTCCATCCAGTCTATTAATTGTTGCCGGGAAGCTAGAGTAAGTAGTTCGCCAGTTA
ATAGTTTGCGCAACGTTGTTGCCATTGCTACAGGCATCGTGGTGTCACGCTCGTCGTTTGGTATGGCTTC
ATTCAGCTCCGGTTCCCAACGATCAAGGCGAGTTACATGATCCCCCATGTTGTGCAAAAAAGCGGTTAGC
TCCTTCGGTCCTCCGATCGTTGTCAGAAGTAAGTTGGCCGCAGTGTTATCACTCATGGTTATGGCAGCAC
TGCATAATTCTCTTACTGTCATGCCATCCGTAAGATGCTTTTCTGTGACTGGTGAGTACTCAACCAAGTC
ATTCTGAGAATAGTGTATGCGGCGACCGAGTTGCTCTTGCCCGGCGTCAATACGGGATAATACCGCGCCA
CATAGCAGAACTTTAAAAGTGCTCATCATTGGAAAACGTTCTTCGGGGCGAAAACTCTCAAGGATCTTAC
CGCTGTTGAGATCCAGTTCGATGTAACCCACTCGTGCACCCAACTGATCTTCAGCATCTTTTACTTTCAC
CAGCGTTTCTGGGTGAGCAAAAACAGGAAGGCAAAATGCCGCAAAAAAGGGAATAAGGGCGACACGGAAA
TGTTGAATACTCATACTCTTCCTTTTTCAATATTATTGAAGCATTTATCAGGGTTATTGTCTCATGAGCG
GATACATATTTGAATGTATTTAGAAAAATAAACAAATAGGGGTTCCGCGCACATTTCCCCGAAAAGTGCC
AC
Features (pLannotate 1.2.2; 28 found; start..end, strand, type, name):
      5..433     +  rep_origin     f1 ori (sequence partly withheld): f1 bacteriophage origin of replication; arrow indicates direction of (+) strand synthesis
    464..619     -  CDS            lacZα (fragment): LacZα fragment of β-galactosidase; lacZ fragment
    627..645     +  promoter       T7 promoter: promoter for bacteriophage T7 RNA polymerase
    706..722     -  protein_bind   lac operator: The lac repressor binds to the lac operator to inhibit transcription in E. coli. This inhibition can be relieved by adding lactose or isopropyl-β-D-thiogalactopyranoside (IPTG). lac repressor encoded by lacI
    730..760     -  promoter       lac promoter: promoter for the E. coli lac operon
    775..796     -  protein_bind   CAP binding site: CAP binding activates transcription in the presence of cAMP. E. coli catabolite activator protein
    809..872     -  CDS            lacI (fragment): lac repressor; lacI; The lac repressor binds to the lac operator to inhibit transcription in E. coli. This inhibition can be relieved by adding lactose or isopropyl-β-D-thiogalactopyranoside (IPTG).
    914..931     +  promoter       tet promoter (fragment): E. coli promoter for tetracycline efflux protein gene
   1530..1817    -  CDS            tyr (fragment): TYRO_ORYLA - Also known as tyro. Experimental evidence at transcript level: Swiss-Prot protein existence level 2. This is a copper-containing oxidase that functions in the formation of pigments such as melanins and other polyphenolic compounds. From Oryzias latipes (Japanese rice fish) (Japanese killifish).
   1833..1866    +  protein_bind   FRT (minimal): supports FLP-mediated excision but not integration (Turan and Bode, 2011) FLP recombinase from the Saccharomyces cerevisiae 2μ plasmid
   1867..1892    +  misc_feature   MCS (fragment): pBluescript multiple cloning site
   1896..3041    -  CDS            galK: GAL1_ECOLI - Also known as galA. Experimental evidence at protein level: Swiss-Prot protein existence level 1. Catalyzes the transfer of the gamma-phosphate of ATP to D- galactose to form alpha-D-galactose-1-phosphate (Gal-1-P). To a lesser extent, is also able to phosphorylate 2-deoxy-D-galactose and D- galactosamine. Is not able to use D-galacturonic acid, D-talose, L- altrose, and L-glucose as substrates. From Escherichia coli (strain K12).
   3073..3120    -  promoter       EM7 promoter: synthetic bacterial promoter&nbsp
   3124..3157    +  protein_bind   FRT (minimal): supports FLP-mediated excision but not integration (Turan and Bode, 2011) FLP recombinase from the Saccharomyces cerevisiae 2μ plasmid
   4455..5132    +  CDS            DsRed-Express: rapidly maturing tetrameric variant of DsRed fluorescent protein (Bevis and Glick, 2002) mammalian codon-optimized
   5151..5234    +  CDS            large T antigen (fragment): large T antigen from SV40 (simian virus 40)
   5257..5378    +  polyA_signal   SV40 poly(A) signal: SV40 polyadenylation signal
   5380..5399    +  misc_feature   MCS (fragment): pBluescript multiple cloning site
   5430..5745    -  CDS            CmR (fragment): chloramphenicol acetyltransferase; cat; confers resistance to chloramphenicol
   5744..5766    +  misc_feature   MCS (fragment): pBluescript multiple cloning site
   5778..5796    -  promoter       T3 promoter: promoter for bacteriophage T3 RNA polymerase
   5841..5857    -  protein_bind   lac operator: The lac repressor binds to the lac operator to inhibit transcription in E. coli. This inhibition can be relieved by adding lactose or isopropyl-β-D-thiogalactopyranoside (IPTG). lac repressor encoded by lacI
   5865..5895    -  promoter       lac promoter: promoter for the E. coli lac operon
   5910..5931    -  protein_bind   CAP binding site: CAP binding activates transcription in the presence of cAMP. E. coli catabolite activator protein
   5944..6036    -  CDS            lacI (fragment): lac repressor; lacI; The lac repressor binds to the lac operator to inhibit transcription in E. coli. This inhibition can be relieved by adding lactose or isopropyl-β-D-thiogalactopyranoside (IPTG).
   6219..6807    -  rep_origin     ori: high-copy-number ColE1/pMB1/pBR322/pUC origin of replication
   6978..7838    -  CDS            AmpR: β-lactamase; bla; confers resistance to ampicillin, carbenicillin, and related antibiotics
   7839..7943    -  promoter       AmpR promoter: bla
