[The description below was written by a language model from this plasmid's Addgene catalogue record and pLannotate feature annotations shown in this document.]
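Description:
pBS-IndHom-Tol2-FRT-GalK-cryaa-dsRed is a pBluescript-based donor plasmid that carries a recombineering cassette for modifying the backbone of BAC clones in the pIndigoBAC-536 vector, as part of a plasmid set for BAC transgenesis in zebrafish. It is propagated in E. coli as a high-copy plasmid through its ColE1/pUC-type origin and selected with ampicillin (AmpR). It also retains the usual pBluescript f1 origin, the T3 and T7 promoters, and lac promoter/lacZα remnants.

The cassette sits between the T3 and T7 sides of the cloning site. At one end is a fragment of the chloramphenicol acetyltransferase gene. At the other is a second copy of lacI/CAP/lac promoter/operator sequence plus a tet promoter fragment. These are consistent with the "IndHom" homology arms matching the pIndigoBAC backbone, although the annotation does not label them as such.

Between the arms, an EM7 bacterial promoter drives E. coli galK, and this unit is flanked by two minimal FRT sites. galK selects for recombinants, and FLP recombinase can later excise it.

A DsRed-Express coding sequence followed by an SV40 poly(A) signal serves as the transgenesis marker. By name and stated purpose it is expressed from a lens-specific cryaa (crystallin) promoter, which presumably lies in the unannotated stretch upstream of DsRed.

The Tol2 transposon arms named in the title are not annotated explicitly either. A medaka tyrosinase fragment next to one FRT site probably reflects Tol2-associated sequence, since Tol2 was originally found in that locus. Once recombined into a BAC, Tol2 ends permit transposase-mediated genomic integration, and carriers can be identified by red lens fluorescence.

The two feature tables describe essentially the same sequence (7,961 and 7,966 nt) in opposite orientations.
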