Addgene plasmid #73203: pBS-IndHom-Tol2-FRT-GalK-cryaa-dsRed
Purpose: BAC targeting cassette for pIndigoBAC-536 with GalK selection marker and lens-specific transgenesis marker dsRed
Depositing lab: Holger Knaut. Depositing organization: NYU Grossman School of Medicine. Publication: A Plasmid Set for Efficient Bacterial Artificial Chromosome (BAC) Transgenesis in Zebrafish. Fuentes F, Reynolds E, Lewellis SW, Venkiteswaran G, Knaut H. G3 (Bethesda). 2016 Jan 27. pii: g3.115.026344. doi: 10.1534/g3.115.026344. PubMed 26818072.
Backbone
  Vector backbone: pBluescript
Growth in bacteria
  Bacterial resistance: Ampicillin, 100 μg/mL
  Growth temperature: 37°C
  Growth strain: DH5alpha
  Copy number: High Copy
Gene/Insert
  Gene/Insert name: dsRed
  Species: Synthetic
Terms and licenses: Academic/Nonprofit Terms; Industry Terms: Not Available to Industry
How to cite: pBS-IndHom-Tol2-FRT-GalK-cryaa-dsRed was a gift from Holger Knaut (Addgene plasmid # 73203 ; http://n2t.net/addgene:73203 ; RRID:Addgene_73203)
