>Addgene plasmid #73203 | pBS-IndHom-Tol2-FRT-GalK-cryaa-dsRed | addgene partial sequence | sequence record 138445 | GalK-R 5'-TTGGTGAACACACCGACTACA-3'
ATTGATTATCAAACCGTGATCAGTTGTGCACCACGCGATGACCGTAAAGTTCGCGTGATGGCAGCCGATT
ATGAAAATCAGCTCGACGAGTTTTCCCTCGATGCGCCCATTGTCGCACATGAAAACTATCAATGGGCTAA
CTACGTTCGTGGCGTGGTGAAACATCTGCAACTGCGTAACAACAGCTTCGGCGGCGTGGACATGGTGATC
AGCGGCAATGTGCCGCAGGGTGCCGGGTTAAGTTCTTCCGCTTCACTGGAAGTCGCGGTCGGAACCGTAT
TGCAGCAGCTTTATCATCTCCCGCTGGACGGCGCACAAATCGCGCTTAACGGTCAGGAAGCAGAAAACCA
GTTTGTAGGCTGTAACTGCGGGATCATGGATCAGCTAATTTCCGCGCTCGGCAAGAAAGATCATGCCTTG
CTGATCGATTGCCGCTCACTGGGGACCAAAGCAGTTTCCATGCCCAAAGGTGTGGCTGTCGTCATCATCA
ACAGTAACTTCAAACGTACCCTGGTTGGCAGCGAATACAACACCCGTCGTGAACAGTGCGAAACCGGTGC
GCGTTTCTTCCAGCAGCCAGCCCTGCGTGATGTCACCATTGAAGAGTTCAACGCTGTTGCGCATGAACTG
GACCCGATCGTGGCAAAACGCGTGCGTCATATACTGACTGAAAACGCCCGCACCGTTGAAGCTGCCAGCG
CGCTGGAGCAAGGCGACCTGAAACGTATGGGCGAGTTGATGGCGGAGTCTCATGCCTCTATGCGCGATGA
