>Addgene plasmid #73203 | pBS-IndHom-Tol2-FRT-GalK-cryaa-dsRed | addgene partial sequence | sequence record 138447 | Mombaerts-mRFPup 5'-GTGGCCGTTCACGGAGCCCTCCATG-3'
GGCCATGGTGGCGACCGGTGGATCCACAGTACAAAGATCCCCAAATGATGTGTGCCGGCCTTAGTGGAGG
CAGACCCCTGGTTATATACCTGTGCTGCAGAAAGAGGGGCTTACAAATGGATCTCTCTGGAATGGCATTA
TCTCATGGTGGGAACAGTGTTGTCAGCAGAATCAGCGGGGTGGACTCTGACCTGAGAATGACAGTCTAGC
ACTGAATGGCTCAGACAATACTCTTGTGGCCAACTATCACCGGAAAATAAGTGCCTGCCAAAGCAAACCA
GACCAGATGAAGCTACATGGCTGTAGAACGTCAGTATTTAATGTGTTGTGGCCACTTGGTTCACCAGATT
TAAGAGCTAATTTTTTTAAATATCACAGATAATCAATCGCTTTTTTTTTTCTTGACTGAAAAGCTTAGAC
TGGAAAATTCTTTGAAAAAGTTTGCACTACAGAAAATAAATACATAACATCCTGCACTGAATGCACACTA
TTAATAGAAAAGAGAGCATTATTGTAGGAAATGTATTGTATATGTACATTCTGTGCATTTCACAATTTTA
TGTTGAAAAGCATATAAATCTGGATTTATTGGATCAAACTATTATAAACATATAATACTGTAAGATAGTC
ATTACAGTTTGAATAACTACATATGCATAGGCTGAAACTATTTACCAATGCAAGTTTCTCTGAAGATCGT
TTATTGCCATATTAGAATTCGAAGCTCCCGGGGCGAAGATACGGCCACGGGTGCTCTTGATCCTGTGGCT
GATTTTGGACTGTGCTGCTCGCAGCTGCTGATGAATCACATACTTCCTCCATTTTCTTCCACTGATTGAC
TG
