>Addgene plasmid #73203 | pBS-IndHom-Tol2-FRT-GalK-cryaa-dsRed | addgene partial sequence | sequence record 138451 | DsRed1-C 5'-AGCTGGACATCACCTCCCACAACG-3'
GAGCGCGCCGAGGGCCGCCACCACCTGTTCCTGTAGCGGCCGGCCGCGACTCTAGATCATAATCAGCCAT
ACCATATTTGTAGAGGTTTTACTTGCTTTAAAAAACCTCCCACACCTCCCCCTGAACCTGAAACATAAAA
TGAATGCAATTGTTGTTGTTAACTTGTTTATTGCAGCTTATAATGGTTACAAATAAAGCAATAGCATCAC
AAATTTCACAAATAAAGCATTTTTTTCACTGCATTCTAGTTGTGGTTTGTCCAAACTCATCAATGTATCT
TAATCGAGGGGGGGCCCGGTACCCAATTCGCCCTATAGTGAGTCTCGAGAAAATTACGCCCCGCCCTGCC
ACTCATCGCAGTACTGTTGTAATTCATTAAGCATTCTGCCGACATGGAAGCCATCACAAACGGCATGATG
AACCTGAATCGCCAGCGGCATCAGCACCTTGTCGCCTTGCGTATAATATTTGCCCATGGTGAAAACGGGG
GCGAAGAAGTTGTCCATATTGGCCACGTTTAAATCAAAACTGGTGAAACTCACCCAGGGATTGGCTGAGA
CGAAAAACATATTCTCAATAAACCCTTTAGGGAAATAGGCCAGGTTTTCACCGTAACACGCCACATCTTG
CGAATATATGTGTAGAAACCTCGAGGGGGGGCCCGGTACCAGCTTTTGTTCCCTTTAGTGAGGGTTAATT
TCGAGCTTGGCGTAATCATGGTCATAGCTGTTTCCTGTGTGAAATTGTTATCCGCTCACAATTCCACACA
ACATACGAGCCGGAAGCATAAAGTGTAAAGCCTGGGGTGCCTAATGAGTGAGCTAACTCACATTAATTGC
GTTGCGCTCACTG
